>Addgene plasmid #211710 | pLJM1-B-GRAM-W-NeoR | addgene full sequence | sequence record 419208 | Addgene NGS Result
TCCTTCATATTTGCATATACGATACAAGGCTGTTAGAGAGATAATTGGAATTAATTTGACTGTAAACACA
AAGATATTAGTACAAAATACGTGACGTAGAAAGTAATAATTTCTTGGGTAGTTTGCAGTTTTAAAATTAT
GTTTTAAAATGGACTATCATATGCCAAGTACGCCCCCTATTGACGTCAATGACGGTAAATGGCCCGCCTG
GCATTATGCCCAGTACATGACCTTATGGGACTTTCCTACTTGGCAGTACATCTACGTATTAGTCATCGCT
ATTACCATGGTGATGCGGTTTTGGCAGTACATCAATGGGCGTGGATAGCGGTTTGACTCACGGGGATTTC
CAAGTCTCCACCCCATTGACGTCAATGGGAGTTTGTTTTGGCACCAAAATCAACGGGACTTTCCAAAATG
TCGTAACAACTCCGCCCCATTGACGCAAATGGGCGGTAGGCGTGTACGGTGGGAGGTCTATATAAGCAGA
GCTGGTTTAGTGAACCGTCAGATCCGCTAGCGCTACCGGTCGCCACCATGGTGAGCAAGGGCGAGGAGAC
CATCAAAGAGTTCATGCGCTTCAAGGTGCGCATGGAGGGCTCCATGAACGGCCACGAGTTCGAGATCGAG
GGCGAGGGCGAGGGCCGCCCCTACGAGGGCACCCAGACCGCCAAGCTGAAGGTGACCAAGGGCGGCCCCC
TGCCCTTCGCCTGGGACATCCTGTCCCCCCAGTTCATGTACGGCTCCGAGGCGTACGTGAGGCACCCCGC
CGACATCCCCGATTACAAGAAGCTGCCCTTCCCCGAGGGCTTCAAGTGGGAGCGCGTGATGAACTTCGAA
GACGGCGGTCTGGTGACCGTTACCCAGGACTCCTCCCTGCAGGACGGCACGCTGATCTGCAAGGTGAAGA
TGCGCGGCACCAACTTCCCCCCCGACGGCCCCGTAATGCAGAAGAAGACCATGGGCTGGGAGGCCTCCAC
CGAGATGCTGTACCCCGAAGACGGCGTGCTGAAGGGCCATAGCTATCAGGCCCTGAAGCTGAAGGACGGC
GGCCACTACCTGGTGGAGTTCGAGACCATCTACATGGCCAAGAAGCCCGTGCAACTGCCCGGCGATTACT
GTGTGGACACCAAGCTGGACATCACCTCCCACAACGAGGACTACACCATCGTGGAACAGTACGGGCGCTC
CGAGGGCCGCCACCGTCTGGGCATGGACGAGCGGTACAAGGGTACCAAGCAGAGAAATGAAGACTTCAGA
AAGCTCTTTAAGCAGCTTCCAGACACGGAGCGCCTCATTGTTGATTACTCATGTGCACTCCAAAGAGACA
TTCTCCTTCAGGGCCGACTCTACCTCTCTGAAAATTGGATCTGCTTCTACAGCAACATCTTCCGCTGGGA
AACTCTGCTGACAGTCCGTTTGAAAGACATCTGTTCCATGACTAAAGAAAAAACAGCTCGCCTCATTCCC
AATGCCATCCAAGTTTGCACTGATTCAGAAAAGCACTTCTTCACTTCGTTTTGGGCCCGGGATAGGACAT
ATATGATGATGTTCCGGCTCTGGCAGAATGCTCTCCTTGAAAAGTGAGAATTCTCGACCTCGAGACAAAT
GGCAGTATTCATCCACAATTTTAAAAGAAAAGGGGGGATTGGGGGGTACAGTGCAGGGGAAAGAATAGTA
GACATAATAGCAACAGACATACAAACTAAAGAATTACAAAAACAAATTACAAAAATTCAAAATTTTCGGG
TTTATTACAGGGACAGCAGAGATCCACTTTGGCCGCGGCTCGAGGGGGTTGGGGTTGCGCCTTTTCCAAG
GCAGCCCTGGGTTTGCGCAGGGACGCGGCTGCTCTGGGCGTGGTTCCGGGAAACGCAGCGGCGCCGACCC
TGGGTCTCGCACATTCTTCACGTCCGTTCGCAGCGTCACCCGGATCTTCGCCGCTACCCTTGTGGGCCCC
CCGGCGACGCTTCCTGCTCCGCCCCTAAGTCGGGAAGGTTCCTTGCGGTTCGCGGCGTGCCGGACGTGAC
AAACGGAAGCCGCACGTCTCACTAGTACCCTCGCAGACGGACAGCGCCAGGGAGCAATGGCAGCGCGCCG
ACCGCGATGGGCTGTGGCCAATAGCGGCTGCTCAGCAGGGCGCGCCGAGAGCAGCGGCCGGGAAGGGGCG
GTGCGGGAGGCGGGGTGTGGGGCGGTAGTGTGGGCCCTGTTCCTGCCCGCGCGGTGTTCCGCATTCTGCA
AGCCTCCGGAGCGCACGTCGGCAGTCGGCTCCCTCGTTGACCGAATCACCGACCTCTCTCCCCAGGGGGA
TCCACTTACCATGATTGAACAAGATGGATTGCACGCAGGTTCTCCGGCCGCTTGGGTGGAGAGGCTATTC
GGCTATGACTGGGCACAACAGACAATCGGCTGCTCTGATGCCGCCGTGTTCCGGCTGTCAGCGCAGGGGC
GCCCGGTTCTTTTTGTCAAGACCGACCTGTCCGGTGCCCTGAATGAACTGCAAGACGAGGCAGCGCGGCT
ATCGTGGCTGGCCACGACGGGCGTTCCTTGCGCAGCTGTGCTCGACGTTGTCACTGAAGCGGGAAGGGAC
TGGCTGCTATTGGGCGAAGTGCCGGGGCAGGATCTCCTGTCATCTCACCTTGCTCCTGCCGAGAAAGTAT
CCATCATGGCTGATGCAATGCGGCGGCTGCATACGCTTGATCCGGCTACCTGCCCATTCGACCACCAAGC
GAAACATCGCATCGAGCGAGCACGTACTCGGATGGAAGCCGGTCTTGTCGATCAGGATGATCTGGACGAA
GAGCATCAGGGGCTCGCGCCAGCCGAACTGTTCGCCAGGCTCAAGGCGAGCATGCCCGACGGCGAGGATC
TCGTCGTGACCCATGGCGATGCCTGCTTGCCGAATATCATGGTGGAAAATGGCCGCTTTTCTGGATTCAT
CGACTGTGGCCGGCTGGGTGTGGCGGACCGCTATCAGGACATAGCGTTGGCTACCCGTGATATTGCTGAA
GAGCTTGGCGGCGAATGGGCTGACCGCTTCCTCGTGCTTTACGGTATCGCCGCTCCCGATTCGCAGCGCA
TCGCCTTCTATCGCCTTCTTGACGAGTTCTTCTGAGGTACCTTTAAGACCAATGACTTACAAGGCAGCTG
TAGATCTTAGCCACTTTTTAAAAGAAAAGGGGGGACTGGAAGGGCTAATTCACTCCCAACGAAGACAAGA
TCTGCTTTTTGCTTGTACTGGGTCTCTCTGGTTAGACCAGATCTGAGCCTGGGAGCTCTCTGGCTAACTA
GGGAACCCACTGCTTAAGCCTCAATAAAGCTTGCCTTGAGTGCTTCAAGTAGTGTGTGCCCGTCTGTTGT
GTGACTCTGGTAACTAGAGATCCCTCAGACCCTTTTAGTCAGTGTGGAAAATCTCTAGCAGTAGTAGTTC
ATGTCATCTTATTATTCAGTATTTATAACTTGCAAAGAAATGAATATCAGAGAGTGAGAGGAACTTGTTT
ATTGCAGCTTATAATGGTTACAAATAAAGCAATAGCATCACAAATTTCACAAATAAAGCATTTTTTTCAC
TGCATTCTAGTTGTGGTTTGTCCAAACTCATCAATGTATCTTATCATGTCTGGCTCTAGCTATCCCGCCC
CTAACTCCGCCCATCCCGCCCCTAACTCCGCCCAGTTCCGCCCATTCTCCGCCCCATGGCTGACTAATTT
TTTTTATTTATGCAGAGGCCGAGGCCGCCTCGGCCTCTGAGCTATTCCAGAAGTAGTGAGGAGGCTTTTT
TGGAGGCCTAGGGACGTACCCAATTCGCCCTATAGTGAGTCGTATTACGCGCGCTCACTGGCCGTCGTTT
TACAACGTCGTGACTGGGAAAACCCTGGCGTTACCCAACTTAATCGCCTTGCAGCACATCCCCCTTTCGC
CAGCTGGCGTAATAGCGAAGAGGCCCGCACCGATCGCCCTTCCCAACAGTTGCGCAGCCTGAATGGCGAA
TGGG
[124 nt withheld, positions 3995-4118]
C
[91 nt withheld, positions 4120-4210]
A
[49 nt withheld, positions 4212-4260]
CCTTTGACGTTGGAGTCCACGTTCTTT
[37 nt withheld, positions 4288-4324]
ACCCTATCTCGGTCTATTCTTTTGATTTATAAGGGATTTTGCCGATTTCGGCCTATTGGTTAAAAAATGA
GCTGATTTAACAAAAATTTAACGCGAATTTTAACAAAATATTAACGCTTACAATTTAGGTGGCACTTTTC
GGGGAAATGTGCGCGGAACCCCTATTTGTTTATTTTTCTAAATACATTCAAATATGTATCCGCTCATGAG
ACAATAACCCTGATAAATGCTTCAATAATATTGAAAAAGGAAGAGTATGAGTATTCAACATTTCCGTGTC
GCCCTTATTCCCTTTTTTGCGGCATTTTGCCTTCCTGTTTTTGCTCACCCAGAAACGCTGGTGAAAGTAA
AAGATGCTGAAGATCAGTTGGGTGCACGAGTGGGTTACATCGAACTGGATCTCAACAGCGGTAAGATCCT
TGAGAGTTTTCGCCCCGAAGAACGTTTTCCAATGATGAGCACTTTTAAAGTTCTGCTATGTGGCGCGGTA
TTATCCCGTATTGACGCCGGGCAAGAGCAACTCGGTCGCCGCATACACTATTCTCAGAATGACTTGGTTG
AGTACTCACCAGTCACAGAAAAGCATCTTACGGATGGCATGACAGTAAGAGAATTATGCAGTGCTGCCAT
AACCATGAGTGATAACACTGCGGCCAACTTACTTCTGACAACGATCGGAGGACCGAAGGAGCTAACCGCT
TTTTTGCACAACATGGGGGATCATGTAACTCGCCTTGATCGTTGGGAACCGGAGCTGAATGAAGCCATAC
CAAACGACGAGCGTGACACCACGATGCCTGTAGCAATGGCAACAACGTTGCGCAAACTATTAACTGGCGA
ACTACTTACTCTAGCTTCCCGGCAACAATTAATAGACTGGATGGAGGCGGATAAAGTTGCAGGACCACTT
CTGCGCTCGGCCCTTCCGGCTGGCTGGTTTATTGCTGATAAATCTGGAGCCGGTGAGCGTGGGTCTCGCG
GTATCATTGCAGCACTGGGGCCAGATGGTAAGCCCTCCCGTATCGTAGTTATCTACACGACGGGGAGTCA
GGCAACTATGGATGAACGAAATAGACAGATCGCTGAGATAGGTGCCTCACTGATTAAGCATTGGTAACTG
TCAGACCAAGTTTACTCATATATACTTTAGATTGATTTAAAACTTCATTTTTAATTTAAAAGGATCTAGG
TGAAGATCCTTTTTGATAATCTCATGACCAAAATCCCTTAACGTGAGTTTTCGTTCCACTGAGCGTCAGA
CCCCGTAGAAAAGATCAAAGGATCTTCTTGAGATCCTTTTTTTCTGCGCGTAATCTGCTGCTTGCAAACA
AAAAAACCACCGCTACCAGCGGTGGTTTGTTTGCCGGATCAAGAGCTACCAACTCTTTTTCCGAAGGTAA
CTGGCTTCAGCAGAGCGCAGATACCAAATACTGTTCTTCTAGTGTAGCCGTAGTTAGGCCACCACTTCAA
GAACTCTGTAGCACCGCCTACATACCTCGCTCTGCTAATCCTGTTACCAGTGGCTGCTGCCAGTGGCGAT
AAGTCGTGTCTTACCGGGTTGGACTCAAGACGATAGTTACCGGATAAGGCGCAGCGGTCGGGCTGAACGG
GGGGTTCGTGCACACAGCCCAGCTTGGAGCGAACGACCTACACCGAACTGAGATACCTACAGCGTGAGCT
ATGAGAAAGCGCCACGCTTCCCGAAGGGAGAAAGGCGGACAGGTATCCGGTAAGCGGCAGGGTCGGAACA
GGAGAGCGCACGAGGGAGCTTCCAGGGGGAAACGCCTGGTATCTTTATAGTCCTGTCGGGTTTCGCCACC
TCTGACTTGAGCGTCGATTTTTGTGATGCTCGTCAGGGGGGCGGAGCCTATGGAAAAACGCCAGCAACGC
GGCCTTTTTACGGTTCCTGGCCTTTTGCTGGCCTTTTGCTCACATGTTCTTTCCTGCGTTATCCCCTGAT
TCTGTGGATAACCGTATTACCGCCTTTGAGTGAGCTGATACCGCTCGCCGCAGCCGAACGACCGAGCGCA
GCGAGTCAGTGAGCGAGGAAGCGGAAGAGCGCCCAATACGCAAACCGCCTCTCCCCGCGCGTTGGCCGAT
TCATTAATGCAGCTGGCACGACAGGTTTCCCGACTGGAAAGCGGGCAGTGAGCGCAACGCAATTAATGTG
AGTTAGCTCACTCATTAGGCACCCCAGGCTTTACACTTTATGCTTCCGGCTCGTATGTTGTGTGGAATTG
TGAGCGGATAACAATTTCACACAGGAAACAGCTATGACCATGATTACGCCAAGCGCGCAATTAACCCTCA
CTAAAGGGAACAAAAGCTGGAGCTGCAAGCTTAATGTAGTCTTATGCAATACTCTTGTAGTCTTGCAACA
TGGTAACGATGAGTTAGCAACATGCCTTACAAGGAGAGAAAAAGCACCGTGCATGCCGATTGGTGGAAGT
AAGGTGGTACGATCGTGCCTTATTAGGAAGGCAACAGACGGGTCTGACATGGATTGGACGAACCACTGAA
TTGCCGCATTGCAGAGATATTGTATTTAAGTGCCTAGCTCGATACATAAACGGGTCTCTCTGGTTAGACC
AGATCTGAGCCTGGGAGCTCTCTGGCTAACTAGGGAACCCACTGCTTAAGCCTCAATAAAGCTTGCCTTG
AGTGCTTCAAGTAGTGTGTGCCCGTCTGTTGTGTGACTCTGGTAACTAGAGATCCCTCAGACCCTTTTAG
TCAGTGTGGAAAATCTCTAGCAGTGGCGCCCGAACAGGGACTTGAAAGCGAAAGGGAAACCAGAGGAGCT
CTCTCGACGCAGGACTCGGCTTGCTGAAGCGCGCACGGCAAGAGGCGAGGGGCGGCGACTGGTGAGTACG
CCAAAAATTTTGACTAGCGGAGGCTAGAAGGAGAGAGATGGGTGCGAGAGCGTCAGTATTAAGCGGGGGA
GAATTAGATCGCGATGGGAAAAAATTCGGTTAAGGCCAGGGGGAAAGAAAAAATATAAATTAAAACATAT
AGTATGGGCAAGCAGGGAGCTAGAACGATTCGCAGTTAATCCTGGCCTGTTAGAAACATCAGAAGGCTGT
AGACAAATACTGGGACAGCTACAACCATCCCTTCAGACAGGATCAGAAGAACTTAGATCATTATATAATA
CAGTAGCAACCCTCTATTGTGTGCATCAAAGGATAGAGATAAAAGACACCAAGGAAGCTTTAGACAAGAT
AGAGGAAGAGCAAAACAAAAGTAAGACCACCGCACAGCAAGCGGCCGCTGATCTTCAGACCTGGAGGAGG
AGATATGAGGGACAATTGGAGAAGTGAATTATATAAATATAAAGTAGTAAAAATTGAACCATTAGGAGTA
GCACCCACCAAGGCAAAGAGAAGAGTGGTGCAGAGAGAAAAAAGAGCAGTGGGAATAGGAGCTTTGTTCC
TTGGGTTCTTGGGAGCAGCAGGAAGCACTATGGGCGCAGCGTCAATGACGCTGACGGTACAGGCCAGACA
ATTATTGTCTGGTATAGTGCAGCAGCAGAACAATTTGCTGAGGGCTATTGAGGCGCAACAGCATCTGTTG
CAACTCACAGTCTGGGGCATCAAGCAGCTCCAGGCAAGAATCCTGGCTGTGGAAAGATACCTAAAGGATC
AACAGCTCCTGGGGATTTGGGGTTGCTCTGGAAAACTCATTTGCACCACTGCTGTGCCTTGGAATGCTAG
TTGGAGTAATAAATCTCTGGAACAGATTTGGAATCACACGACCTGGATGGAGTGGGACAGAGAAATTAAC
AATTACACAAGCTTAATACACTCCTTAATTGAAGAATCGCAAAACCAGCAAGAAAAGAATGAACAAGAAT
TATTGGAATTAGATAAATGGGCAAGTTTGTGGAATTGGTTTAACATAACAAATTGGCTGTGGTATATAAA
ATTATTCATAATGATAGTAGGAGGCTTGGTAGGTTTAAGAATAGTTTTTGCTGTACTTTCTATAGTGAAT
AGAGTTAGGCAGGGATATTCACCATTATCGTTTCAGACCCACCTCCCAACCCCGAGGGGACCCGACAGGC
CCGAAGGAATAGAAGAAGAAGGTGGAGAGAGAGACAGAGACAGATCCATTCGATTAGTGAACGGATCTCG
ACGGTATCGATCACGAGACTAGCCTCGAGCGGCCGCCCCCTTCACCGAGGGCCTATTTCCCATGAT
Features (pLannotate 1.2.2; 29 found; start..end, strand, type, name):
    155..289     +  enhancer       CMV enhancer (fragment): human cytomegalovirus immediate early enhancer; contains an 18-bp deletion relative to the standard CMV enhancer
    290..493     +  promoter       CMV promoter: human cytomegalovirus (CMV) immediate early promoter
    538..1230    +  CDS            dTomato: dTomato is a basic (constitutively fluorescent) orange fluorescent protein published in 2004, derived from Discosoma sp.. It is reported to be a somewhat slowly-maturing dimer with low acid sensitivity.
   1177..1584    +  CDS            GRAMD1B (fragment): ASTRB_HUMAN - Also known as KIAA1201. Experimental evidence at protein level: Swiss-Prot protein existence level 1. Cholesterol transporter that mediates non-vesicular transport of cholesterol from the plasma membrane (PM) to the endoplasmic reticulum (ER) (By similarity). Contains unique domains for binding cholesterol and the PM, thereby serving as a molecular bridge for the transfer of cholesterol from the PM to the ER (By similarity). Plays a crucial role in cholesterol homeostasis in the adrenal gland and has the unique ability to localize to the PM based on the level of membrane choleste
   1629..1746    +  misc_feature   cPPT/CTS: central polypurine tract and central termination sequence of HIV-1
   1795..2305    +  promoter       hPGK promoter: human phosphoglycerate kinase 1 promoter
   2321..3115    +  CDS            NeoR/KanR: aminoglycoside phosphotransferase from Tn5; aph(3')-II (or nptII); confers resistance to neomycin, kanamycin, and G418 (Geneticin®)
   3114..3185    +  CDS            nef (fragment): NEF_HV1Z2 - Experimental evidence at protein level: Swiss-Prot protein existence level 1. Extracellular Nef protein targets CD4(+) T-lymphocytes for apoptosis by interacting with CXCR4 surface receptors. From Human immunodeficiency virus type 1 group M subtype D (isolate Z2/CDC-Z34) (HIV-1).
   3187..3420    +  LTR            3' LTR (ΔU3): self-inactivating 3' long terminal repeat (LTR) from HIV-1
   3492..3613    +  polyA_signal   SV40 poly(A) signal: SV40 polyadenylation signal
   3653..3788    +  rep_origin     SV40 ori: SV40 origin of replication
   3809..3827    -  promoter       T7 promoter: promoter for bacteriophage T7 RNA polymerase
   3835..3990    +  CDS            lacZα (fragment): LacZα fragment of β-galactosidase; lacZ fragment
   3995..4423    +  rep_origin     f1 ori (sequence partly withheld): f1 bacteriophage origin of replication; arrow indicates direction of (+) strand synthesis
   4476..4580    +  promoter       AmpR promoter: bla
   4581..5441    +  CDS            AmpR: β-lactamase; bla; confers resistance to ampicillin, carbenicillin, and related antibiotics
   5612..6200    +  rep_origin     ori: high-copy-number ColE1/pMB1/pBR322/pUC origin of replication
   6383..6475    +  CDS            lacI (fragment): lac repressor; lacI; The lac repressor binds to the lac operator to inhibit transcription in E. coli. This inhibition can be relieved by adding lactose or isopropyl-β-D-thiogalactopyranoside (IPTG).
   6488..6509    +  protein_bind   CAP binding site: CAP binding activates transcription in the presence of cAMP. E. coli catabolite activator protein
   6524..6554    +  promoter       lac promoter: promoter for the E. coli lac operon
   6562..6578    +  protein_bind   lac operator: The lac repressor binds to the lac operator to inhibit transcription in E. coli. This inhibition can be relieved by adding lactose or isopropyl-β-D-thiogalactopyranoside (IPTG). lac repressor encoded by lacI
   6623..6641    +  promoter       T3 promoter: promoter for bacteriophage T3 RNA polymerase
   6669..6895    +  promoter       RSV promoter: Rous sarcoma virus enhancer/promoter
   6896..7076    +  LTR            5' LTR (truncated): truncated 5' long terminal repeat (LTR) from HIV-1
   7123..7248    +  misc_feature   HIV-1 Ψ: packaging signal of human immunodeficiency virus type 1
   7232..7595    +  CDS            HIV-1 gag (fragment): gag protein from human immunodeficiency virus 1; gag
   7741..7974    +  misc_feature   RRE: The Rev response element (RRE) of HIV-1 allows for Rev-dependent mRNA export from the nucleus to the cytoplasm.
   8351..8451    +  CDS            Rev (fragment): human immunodeficiency virus 1 (HIV-1) Rev protein; rev; enhances nuclear export of unspliced and incompletely spliced viral mRNAs
   8501..164     +  promoter       U6 promoter (fragment) (across the origin): RNA polymerase III promoter for human U6 snRNA
