[The description below was written by a language model from this plasmid's Addgene catalogue record and pLannotate feature annotations shown in this document.]
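Description:
pLJM1-B-GRAM-W-NeoR is an 8.5 kb lentiviral transfer plasmid for mammalian expression, built on the pLJM1 backbone with the original puromycin resistance gene replaced by a neomycin resistance gene. It is maintained in E. coli through a high-copy ColE1/pUC-type origin and an ampicillin resistance (β-lactamase) cassette, and it also carries f1 and SV40 origins. The viral portion has a third-generation layout. An RSV promoter drives a truncated HIV-1 5' LTR, followed by the Ψ packaging signal with a gag fragment, the Rev response element for Rev-dependent nuclear export of the genomic RNA, a cPPT/CTS element, and a self-inactivating ΔU3 3' LTR. Packaging functions must therefore be supplied in trans, and the integrated provirus lacks LTR promoter activity.

The payload sits between NheI and EcoRI sites downstream of a CMV enhancer/promoter. It encodes the B subunit of a dimerization-dependent fluorescent protein (ddFP-B3) fused to the N terminus of the GRAM domain of human GRAMD1b (Aster-B), which carries a G187W substitution. The automated annotation labels the ddFP portion as dTomato, most likely because ddFPs were engineered from that protein family. The B subunit is not fluorescent on its own. It produces signal only when it pairs with a complementary ddFP partner, which this plasmid does not supply. A separate human PGK promoter drives NeoR, allowing G418 selection of stably transduced cells. According to the associated publication, the construct is one component of a GRAM domain-based biosensor for visualizing accessible cholesterol in cellular membranes. The record does not state the specific functional effect of the G187W mutation.
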