Addgene plasmid #211710: pLJM1-B-GRAM-W-NeoR
Purpose: Lentiviral expression of a dimerization-dependent fluorescent protein (ddFP) subunit (B) fused with the GRAM domain of GRAMD1b carrying a G187W mutation (B-GRAM-W)
Depositing lab: Yasunori Saheki. Depositing organization: Nanyang Technological University (NTU). Publication: Visualization of accessible cholesterol using a GRAM domain-based biosensor. Koh DHZ, Naito T, Na M, Yeap YJ, Rozario P, Zhong FL, Lim KL, Saheki Y. Nat Commun. 2023 Oct 25;14(1):6773. doi: 10.1038/s41467-023-42498-7. PubMed 37880244.
Backbone
  Vector backbone: pLJM1
  Total vector size (bp): 8520
  Modifications to backbone: Replaced puromycin resistance gene with neomycin resistance gene
  Vector type: Mammalian Expression, Lentiviral
  Selectable markers: Neomycin (select with G418)
Growth in bacteria
  Bacterial resistance: Ampicillin, 100 μg/mL
  Growth temperature: 37°C
  Growth strain: NEB Stable
  Growth instructions: NEB® Turbo Competent E. coli can also be used.
  Copy number: High Copy
Gene/Insert
  Gene/Insert name: B-tagged GRAM domain of GRAMD1b/Aster-B (alt name: B-GRAM1b)
  Species: H. sapiens (human)
  Insert size (bp): 1072
  Mutation: Changed Glycine 187 to Tryptophan
  GenBank ID: NM_020716.4
  Entrez Gene: GRAMD1B (a.k.a. LINC01059)
  Promoter: CMV
  Tag / fusion protein: ddFP-B3 (N terminal on insert)
  Cloning method: Restriction Enzyme; 5′ cloning site NheI (not destroyed); 3′ cloning site EcoRI (not destroyed)
  Sequencing primers: 5′ CMV Forward
Terms and licenses: Academic/Nonprofit Terms; Industry Terms: Not Available to Industry
How to cite: pLJM1-B-GRAM-W-NeoR was a gift from Yasunori Saheki (Addgene plasmid # 211710 ; http://n2t.net/addgene:211710 ; RRID:Addgene_211710)
